>Addgene plasmid #208253 | pGL3-NurRE3 | addgene full sequence | sequence record 419561 | Addgene NGS Result
AGACACGACTTATCGCCACTGGCAGCAGCCACTGGTAACAGGATTAGCAGAGCGAGGTATGTAGGCGGTG
CTACAGAGTTCTTGAAGTGGTGGCCTAACTACGGCTACACTAGAAGAACAGTATTTGGTATCTGCGCTCT
GCTGAAGCCAGTTACCTTCGGAAAAAGAGTTGGTAGCTCTTGATCCGGCAAACAAACCACCGCTGGTAGC
GGTGGTTTTTTTGTTTGCAAGCAGCAGATTACGCGCAGAAAAAAAGGATCTCAAGAAGATCCTTTGATCT
TTTCTACGGGGTCTGACGCTCAGTGGAACGAAAACTCACGTTAAGGGATTTTGGTCATGAGATTATCAAA
AAGGATCTTCACCTAGATCCTTTTAAATTAAAAATGAAGTTTTAAATCAATCTAAAGTATATATGAGTAA
ACTTGGTCTGACAGTTACCAATGCTTAATCAGTGAGGCACCTATCTCAGCGATCTGTCTATTTCGTTCAT
CCATAGTTGCCTGACTCCCCGTCGTGTAGATAACTACGATACGGGAGGGCTTACCATCTGGCCCCAGTGC
TGCAATGATACCGCGAGACCCACGCTCACCGGCTCCAGATTTATCAGCAATAAACCAGCCAGCCGGAAGG
GCCGAGCGCAGAAGTGGTCCTGCAACTTTATCCGCCTCCATCCAGTCTATTAATTGTTGCCGGGAAGCTA
GAGTAAGTAGTTCGCCAGTTAATAGTTTGCGCAACGTTGTTGCCATTGCTACAGGCATCGTGGTGTCACG
CTCGTCGTTTGGTATGGCTTCATTCAGCTCCGGTTCCCAACGATCAAGGCGAGTTACATGATCCCCCATG
TTGTGCAAAAAAGCGGTTAGCTCCTTCGGTCCTCCGATCGTTGTCAGAAGTAAGTTGGCCGCAGTGTTAT
CACTCATGGTTATGGCAGCACTGCATAATTCTCTTACTGTCATGCCATCCGTAAGATGCTTTTCTGTGAC
TGGTGAGTACTCAACCAAGTCATTCTGAGAATAGTGTATGCGGCGACCGAGTTGCTCTTGCCCGGCGTCA
ATACGGGATAATACCGCGCCACATAGCAGAACTTTAAAAGTGCTCATCATTGGAAAACGTTCTTCGGGGC
GAAAACTCTCAAGGATCTTACCGCTGTTGAGATCCAGTTCGATGTAACCCACTCGTGCACCCAACTGATC
TTCAGCATCTTTTACTTTCACCAGCGTTTCTGGGTGAGCAAAAACAGGAAGGCAAAATGCCGCAAAAAAG
GGAATAAGGGCGACACGGAAATGTTGAATACTCATACTCTTCCTTTTTCAATATTATTGAAGCATTTATC
AGGGTTATTGTCTCATGAGCGGATACATATTTGAATGTATTTAGAAAAATAAACAAATAGGGGTTCCGCG
CACATTTCCCCGAAAAGTGCCACCTG
[124 nt withheld, positions 1427-1550]
C
[91 nt withheld, positions 1552-1642]
A
[49 nt withheld, positions 1644-1692]
CCTTTGACGTTGGAGTCCACGTTCTTT
[37 nt withheld, positions 1720-1756]
ACCCTATCTCGGTCTATTCTTTTGATTTATAAGGGATTTTGCCGATTTCGGCCTATTGGTTAAAAAATGA
GCTGATTTAACAAAAATTTAACGCGAATTTTAACAAAATATTAACGCTTACAATTTGCCATTCGCCATTC
AGGCTGCGCAACTGTTGGGAAGGGCGATCGGTGCGGGCCTCTTCGCTATTACGCCAGCCCAAGCTACCAT
GATAAGTAAGTAATATTAAGGTACGGGAGGTACTTGGAGCGGCCGCAATAAAATATCTTTATTTTCATTA
CATCTGTGTGTTGGTTTTTTGTGTGAATCGATAGTACTAACATACGCTCTCCATCAAAACAAAACGAAAC
AAAACAAACTAGCAAAATAGGCTGTCCCCAGTGCAAGTGCAGGTGCCAGAACATTTCTCTATCGATAGGT
ACCGAGCTCTTACGCGTGCTAGCGATCGTGATATTTACCTCCAAATGCCAGATCGTGATATTTACCTCCA
AATGCCAGATCGTGATATTTACCTCCAAATGCCACTCGAGATCTGCGATCTGCATCTCAATTAGTCAGCA
ACCATAGTCCCGCCCCTAACTCCGCCCATCCCGCCCCTAACTCCGCCCAGTTCCGCCCATTCTCCGCCCC
ATCGCTGACTAATTTTTTTTATTTATGCAGAGGCCGAGGCCGCCTCGGCCTCTGAGCTATTCCAGAAGTA
GTGAGGAGGCTTTTTTGGAGGCCTAGGCTTTTGCAAAAAGCTTGGCATTCCGGTACTGTTGGTAAAGCCA
CCATGGAAGACGCCAAAAACATAAAGAAAGGCCCGGCGCCATTCTATCCGCTGGAAGATGGAACCGCTGG
AGAGCAACTGCATAAGGCTATGAAGAGATACGCCCTGGTTCCTGGAACAATTGCTTTTACAGATGCACAT
ATCGAGGTGGACATCACTTACGCTGAGTACTTCGAAATGTCCGTTCGGTTGGCAGAAGCTATGAAACGAT
ATGGGCTGAATACAAATCACAGAATCGTCGTATGCAGTGAAAACTCTCTTCAATTCTTTATGCCGGTGTT
GGGCGCGTTATTTATCGGAGTTGCAGTTGCGCCCGCGAACGACATTTATAATGAACGTGAATTGCTCAAC
AGTATGGGCATTTCGCAGCCTACCGTGGTGTTCGTTTCCAAAAAGGGGTTGCAAAAAATTTTGAACGTGC
AAAAAAAGCTCCCAATCATCCAAAAAATTATTATCATGGATTCTAAAACGGATTACCAGGGATTTCAGTC
GATGTACACGTTCGTCACATCTCATCTACCTCCCGGTTTTAATGAATACGATTTTGTGCCAGAGTCCTTC
GATAGGGACAAGACAATTGCACTGATCATGAACTCCTCTGGATCTACTGGTCTGCCTAAAGGTGTCGCTC
TGCCTCATAGAACTGCCTGCGTGAGATTCTCGCATGCCAGAGATCCTATTTTTGGCAATCAAATCATTCC
GGATACTGCGATTTTAAGTGTTGTTCCATTCCATCACGGTTTTGGAATGTTTACTACACTCGGATATTTG
ATATGTGGATTTCGAGTCGTCTTAATGTATAGATTTGAAGAAGAGCTGTTTCTGAGGAGCCTTCAGGATT
ACAAGATTCAAAGTGCGCTGCTGGTGCCAACCCTATTCTCCTTCTTCGCCAAAAGCACTCTGATTGACAA
ATACGATTTATCTAATTTACACGAAATTGCTTCTGGTGGCGCTCCCCTCTCTAAGGAAGTCGGGGAAGCG
GTTGCCAAGAGGTTCCATCTGCCAGGTATCAGGCAAGGATATGGGCTCACTGAGACTACATCAGCTATTC
TGATTACACCCGAGGGGGATGATAAACCGGGCGCGGTCGGTAAAGTTGTTCCATTTTTTGAAGCGAAGGT
TGTGGATCTGGATACCGGGAAAACGCTGGGCGTTAATCAAAGAGGCGAACTGTGTGTGAGAGGTCCTATG
ATTATGTCCGGTTATGTAAACAATCCGGAAGCGACCAACGCCTTGATTGACAAGGATGGATGGCTACATT
CTGGAGACATAGCTTACTGGGACGAAGACGAACACTTCTTCATCGTTGACCGCCTGAAGTCTCTGATTAA
GTACAAAGGCTATCAGGTGGCTCCCGCTGAATTGGAATCCATCTTGCTCCAACACCCCAACATCTTCGAC
GCAGGTGTCGCAGGTCTTCCCGACGATGACGCCGGTGAACTTCCCGCCGCCGTTGTTGTTTTGGAGCACG
GAAAGACGATGACGGAAAAAGAGATCGTGGATTACGTCGCCAGTCAAGTAACAACCGCGAAAAAGTTGCG
CGGAGGAGTTGTGTTTGTGGACGAAGTACCGAAAGGTCTTACCGGAAAACTCGACGCAAGAAAAATCAGA
GAGATCCTCATAAAGGCCAAGAAGGGCGGAAAGATCGCCGTGTAATTCTAGAGTCGGGGCGGCCGGCCGC
TTCGAGCAGACATGATAAGATACATTGATGAGTTTGGACAAACCACAACTAGAATGCAGTGAAAAAAATG
CTTTATTTGTGAAATTTGTGATGCTATTGCTTTATTTGTAACCATTATAAGCTGCAATAAACAAGTTAAC
AACAACAATTGCATTCATTTTATGTTTCAGGTTCAGGGGGAGGTGTGGGAGGTTTTTTAAAGCAAGTAAA
ACCTCTACAAATGTGGTAAAATCGATAAGGATCCGTCGACCGATGCCCTTGAGAGCCTTCAACCCAGTCA
GCTCCTTCCGGTGGGCGCGGGGCATGACTATCGTCGCCGCACTTATGACTGTCTTCTTTATCATGCAACT
CGTAGGACAGGTGCCGGCAGCGCTCTTCCGCTTCCTCGCTCACTGACTCGCTGCGCTCGGTCGTTCGGCT
GCGGCGAGCGGTATCAGCTCACTCAAAGGCGGTAATACGGTTATCCACAGAATCAGGGGATAACGCAGGA
AAGAACATGTGAGCAAAAGGCCAGCAAAAGGCCAGGAACCGTAAAAAGGCCGCGTTGCTGGCGTTTTTCC
ATAGGCTCCGCCCCCCTGACGAGCATCACAAAAATCGACGCTCAAGTCAGAGGTGGCGAAACCCGACAGG
ACTATAAAGATACCAGGCGTTTCCCCCTGGAAGCTCCCTCGTGCGCTCTCCTGTTCCGACCCTGCCGCTT
ACCGGATACCTGTCCGCCTTTCTCCCTTCGGGAAGCGTGGCGCTTTCTCATAGCTCACGCTGTAGGTATC
TCAGTTCGGTGTAGGTCGTTCGCTCCAAGCTGGGCTGTGTGCACGAACCCCCCGTTCAGCCCGACCGCTG
CGCCTTATCCGGTAACTATCGTCTTGAGTCCAACCCGGTA
Features (pLannotate 1.2.2; 12 found; start..end, strand, type, name):
    435..1295    -  CDS            AmpR: β-lactamase; bla; confers resistance to ampicillin, carbenicillin, and related antibiotics
   1296..1400    -  promoter       AmpR promoter: bla
   1427..1855    +  rep_origin     f1 ori (sequence partly withheld): f1 bacteriophage origin of replication; arrow indicates direction of (+) strand synthesis
   1887..1954    -  CDS            lacZα (fragment): LacZα fragment of β-galactosidase; lacZ fragment
   2013..2061    +  polyA_signal   poly(A) signal: synthetic polyadenylation signal
   2075..2166    +  misc_feature   pause site: RNA polymerase II transcriptional pause signal from the human α2 globin gene
   2297..2493    +  promoter       SV40 promoter: SV40 early promoter
   2529..4181    +  CDS            luciferase: firefly luciferase; luc+; enhanced luc+ version of the luciferase gene
   4222..4343    -  polyA_signal   SV40 poly(A) signal: SV40 polyadenylation signal
   4366..4434    -  CDS            large T antigen (fragment): large T antigen from SV40 (simian virus 40)
   4450..4582    +  CDS            TcR (fragment): tetracycline efflux protein; tet; confers resistance to tetracycline
   4762..264     -  rep_origin     ori (across the origin): high-copy-number ColE1/pMB1/pBR322/pUC origin of replication
