[The description below was written by a language model from this plasmid's Addgene catalogue record and pLannotate feature annotations shown in this document.]
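Description:
pGL3-NurRE3 is a mammalian luciferase reporter plasmid built on the Promega pGL3-promoter backbone, with a total size of about 5.1 kb. It is maintained in E. coli through a high-copy ColE1/pUC-type origin and selected with ampicillin via the β-lactamase gene. An f1 bacteriophage origin is also present, which would allow single-stranded DNA production. The short lacZα, SV40 large T antigen and tetracycline-resistance fragments picked up by the annotation are backbone remnants rather than functional genes.

The payload is a small insert of three tandem copies of the NurRE, the Nur response element derived from the POMC promoter (species listed as human), cloned between the NheI and XhoI sites. The annotation does not label the element, but the unannotated gap between the pause site and the SV40 promoter is consistent with that position. The SV40 early promoter drives the enhanced firefly luciferase gene (luc+), and transcripts are terminated by the SV40 polyadenylation signal. Further upstream, a synthetic poly(A) signal and a transcriptional pause site from the human α2 globin gene limit read-through from the backbone, reducing background signal. Because the pGL3-promoter design lacks an enhancer, luciferase output above basal level depends on transcription factors binding the inserted response elements.

The construct is intended for transient transfection reporter assays in mammalian cells. The associated work concerns ligands of the NR4A orphan nuclear receptor Nurr1, so the reporter serves to read out NurRE-dependent transcriptional activity of such receptors and how candidate compounds modulate it.
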