Addgene plasmid #208253: pGL3-NurRE3
Purpose: pGL3 promoter luciferase reporter vector containing 3 copies of the NurRE POMC promoter DNA response element (5′-GATCGTGATATTTACCTCCAAATGCCA- 3′) used for luciferase reporter assays in mammalian cells
Depositing lab: Douglas Kojetin. Depositing organization: UF Scripps Biomedical Research. Publication: Assessment of NR4A Ligands That Directly Bind and Modulate the Orphan Nuclear Receptor Nurr1. Munoz-Tello P, Lin H, Khan P, de Vera IMS, Kamenecka TM, Kojetin DJ. J Med Chem. 2020 Dec 24;63(24):15639-15654. doi: 10.1021/acs.jmedchem.0c00894. Epub 2020 Dec 8. PubMed 33289551.
Backbone
  Vector backbone: pGL3-promoter
  Backbone manufacturer: Promega
  Backbone size w/o insert (bp): 5010
  Total vector size (bp): 5086
  Vector type: Mammalian Expression
Growth in bacteria
  Bacterial resistance: Ampicillin, 100 μg/mL
  Growth temperature: 37°C
  Growth strain: DH5alpha
  Copy number: High Copy
Gene/Insert
  Gene/Insert name: 3X Nur response element LUC (alt name: 3X-NurRE-LUC)
  Species: H. sapiens (human)
  Promoter: SV40 early promoter
  Tag / fusion protein: No
  Cloning method: Restriction Enzyme; 5′ cloning site NheI (unknown if destroyed); 3′ cloning site XhoI (unknown if destroyed)
  Sequencing primers: 5′ CTAGCAAAATAGGCTGTCCC
Resource information
  A portion of this plasmid was derived from a plasmid made by: The plasmids were cloned in the Kojetin lab.
Terms and licenses: Academic/Nonprofit Terms; Industry Terms: Not Available to Industry
How to cite: pGL3-NurRE3 was a gift from Douglas Kojetin (Addgene plasmid # 208253 ; http://n2t.net/addgene:208253 ; RRID:Addgene_208253)
